>Addgene plasmid #166711 | pcDNA3HA-AMOT p130∆PPxY1 | addgene full sequence | sequence record 329269 | Addgene NGS Result
CGTCGACGGATCGGGAGATCTCCCGATCCCCTATGGTGCACTCTCAGTACAATCTGCTCTGATGCCGCAT
AGTTAAGCCAGTATCTGCTCCCTGCTTGTGTGTTGGAGGTCGCTGAGTAGTGCGCGAGCAAAATTTAAGC
TACAACAAGGCAAGGCTTGACCGACAATTGCATGAAGAATCTGCTTAGGGTTAGGCGTTTTGCGCTGCTT
CGCGATGTACGGGCCAGATATACGCGTTGACATTGATTATTGACTAGTTATTAATAGTAATCAATTACGG
GGTCATTAGTTCATAGCCCATATATGGAGTTCCGCGTTACATAACTTACGGTAAATGGCCCGCCTGGCTG
ACCGCCCAACGACCCCCGCCCATTGACGTCAATAATGACGTATGTTCCCATAGTAACGCCAATAGGGACT
TTCCATTGACGTCAATGGGTGGAGTATTTACGGTAAACTGCCCACTTGGCAGTACATCAAGTGTATCATA
TGCCAAGTACGCCCCCTATTGACGTCAATGACGGTAAATGGCCCGCCTGGCATTATGCCCAGTACATGAC
CTTATGGGACTTTCCTACTTGGCAGTACATCTACGTATTAGTCATCGCTATTACCATGGTGATGCGGTTT
TGGCAGTACATCAATGGGCGTGGATAGCGGTTTGACTCACGGGGATTTCCAAGTCTCCACCCCATTGACG
TCAATGGGAGTTTGTTTTGGCACCAAAATCAACGGGACTTTCCAAAATGTCGTAACAACTCCGCCCCATT
GACGCAAATGGGCGGTAGGCGTGTACGGTGGGAGGTCTATATAAGCAGAGCTCTCTGGCTAACTAGAGAA
CCCACTGCTTACTGGCTTATCGAAATTAATACGACTCACTATAGGGAGACCCAAGCTTGCCATGGCCTAC
CCATACGATGTTCCTGACTATGCGGGCTATCCCTATGACGTCCCGGACTATGCAGGATCCATGAGAAATT
CTGACGAACAGCCAAGTGGAGGGACCACGGTATTGCAGCGTTTGCTACAAGAGCAGCTTCGCTATGGCAA
TCCTAGTGAGAATCGCAGCCTGCTTGCCATACACCAGCAAGCCACAGGGAATGGCCCTCCTTTCCCCAGT
GGCAGTGGGAACCCGGGCCCTCAGAGTGATGTGTTGAGTCCCCAAGACCACCACCAACAGCTTGTGGCTC
ATGCTGCTCGACAAGAACCCCAGGGGCAGGAAATCCAGTCAGAAAACCTCATCATGGAGAAGCAGCTGTC
TCCTCGAATGCAAAATAATGAAGAAGCCGCGACCTATGAAGAAGCCAAGGTCCAGTCCCAGTACTTTCGG
GGCCAACAGCATGCCAGTGTTGGAGCTGCCTTCTATGTCACTGGAGTCACCAACCAGAAGATGAGGACTG
AGGGACGCCCATCAGTTCAGCGGCTCAATCCTGGAAAGATGCACCAAGATGAGGGACTCAGAGACCTTAA
GCAAGGGCATGTCCGTTCCTTGAGTGAACGACTAATGCAGATGTCACTGGCCACCAGTGGAGTTAAGGCC
CATCCACCTGTTACCAGTGCTCCCCTCTCCCCACCACAACCCAATGACCTCTACAAGAATCCCACAAGTT
CCAGTGAATTCTACAAGGCCCAAGGGCCACTTCCTAACCAGCATAGCCTGAAGGGCATGGAACACCGAGG
CCCCCCACCAGAATATCCCTTCAAGGGCATGCCACCCCAATCTGTAGTGTGCAAGCCCCAAGAGCCAGGG
CACTTCTATAGTGAGCATCGCCTGAACCAGCCAGGGAGAACAGAGGGGCAACTGATGAGGTATCAGCATC
CCCCTGAGTATGGAGCAGCCAGGCCAGCGCAGGACATCTCATTGCCATTGTCAGCCAGGAACTCGCAGCC
TCACAGCCCTACTTCTTCTCTGACCTCTGGGGGGTCCTTGCCCTTGCTACAATCTCCACCATCCACTAGA
TTGTCTCCTGCCCGACACCCCTTGGTCCCAAACCAGGGAGACCATTCAGCTCACCTGCCTAGGCCGCAGC
AGCATTTCCTTCCTAATCAGGCTCACCAGGGGGATCATTACCGTCTCTCCCAACCTGGCCTGAGTCAGCA
GCAGCAGCAACAGCAGCAGCAGCACCATCATCACCATCACCACCAACAACAGCAGCAGCAGCAGCCACAG
CAGCAGCCAGGAGAAGCCTATTCAGCTATGCCTCGGGCTCAGCCATCCTCTGCTTCTTATCAGCCAGTGC
CAGCAGACCCTTTTGCCATTGTTTCCAGAGCCCAGCAGATGGTTGAGATCCTCTCAGACGAGAACCGGAA
CTTGAGGCAAGAGTTGGAAGGATGCTATGAGAAGGTGGCAAGACTGCAGAAGGTGGAGACAGAAATCCAG
CGCGTCTCGGAGGCATATGAGAACCTCGTGAAGTCATCCTCCAAAAGAGAGGCCCTAGAGAAAGCCATGA
GAAACAAGCTAGAGGGCGAGATTCGGAGGATGCATGATTTCAACAGGGATCTGAGAGAGCGTCTAGAGAC
TGCCAACAAGCAGCTTGCAGAGAAGGAATATGAGGGGTCAGAGGACACCAGAAAAACCATCTCGCAGCTC
TTTGCAAAAAATAAAGAAAGCCAGCGTGAGAAGGAGAAGCTGGAAGCGGAGCTGGCCACTGCCCGTTCTA
CCAATGAGGACCAAAGACGACACATCGAAATCCGAGATCAGGCCCTGAGTAATGCCCAGGCCAAGGTGGT
AAAGCTGGAAGAAGAGCTGAAAAAGAAGCAAGTGTACGTTGACAAGGTGGAGAAGATGCAGCAGGCCCTT
GTACAGCTCCAGGCAGCATGTGAAAAACGTGAGCAGCTAGAGCACCGTCTCCGGACACGACTGGAGAGGG
AACTGGAATCCCTGAGAATCCAGCAGCGTCAGGGCAACTGTCAGCCCACCAACGTTTCAGAATACAATGC
TGCTGCACTGATGGAGCTCCTTCGGGAGAAAGAGGAGAGGATTCTGGCTCTGGAAGCTGATATGACAAAG
TGGGAGCAGAAATATTTGGAGGAGAATGTGATGAGACATTTTGCTCTGGATGCTGCTGCAACTGTGGCTG
CTCAGAGGGACACAACAGTCATCAGTCACTCTCCTAACACCAGCTATGACACAGCTCTAGAAGCTCGCAT
CCAGAAAGAGGAGGAAGAAATCTTGATGGCCAATAAGCGTTGCCTTGACATGGAGGGCAGGATTAAGACC
CTCCATGCCCAGATTATTGAGAAGGATGCCATGATCAAAGTACTCCAGCAGCGTTCCCGGAAGGAGCCGA
GCAAGACAGAGCAGCTGTCGTGCATGCGGCCAGCGAAGTCTCTGATGTCCATTTCCAATGCTGGATCAGG
CTTGCTCTCCCACTCATCCACCCTGACTGGCTCCCCCATCATGGAAGAAAAGCGAGACGACAAGAGCTGG
AAGGGGAGCCTAGGCATTCTCCTGGGTGGAGACTACCGTGCTGAATATGTCCCTTCCACACCCTCGCCTG
TGCCACCCTCGACTCCCCTGCTCTCGGCTCACTCCAAGACAGACAGCCGAGACTGCAGTACCCAAACTGA
ACGTGGGACGGAATCGAACAAAACTGCAGCTGTTGCTCCCATCTCTGTTCCTGCTCCAGTTGCTGCTGCC
GCCACTGCTGCCGCCATCACTGCCACTGCTGCCACCATCACCACCACCATGGTAGCTGCTGCTCCAGTTG
CTGTTGCTGCTGCTGCTGCTCCAGCTGCTGCTGCTGCCCCGTCTCCAGCCACTGCCGCTGCTACTGCTGC
TGCTGTTTCTCCAGCTGCTGCTGGTCAGATTCCAGCTGCTGCCTCTGTTGCCTCAGCTGCTGCCGTTGCT
CCTTCTGCTGCTGCTGCTGCTGCTGTTCAGGTTGCTCCAGCTGCTCCGGCTCCAGTTCCAGCTCCGGCTC
TGGTTCCGGTCCCAGCTCCAGCAGCGGCTCAGGCTTCTGCTCCTGCTCAGACTCAGGCACCAACTTCAGC
TCCGGCTGTGGCTCCAACTCCAGCTCCAACTCCAACTCCAGCTGTGGCTCAGGCTGAGGTTCCTGCAAGT
CCAGCTACCGGTCCTGGACCACATCGTTTGTCTATACCAAGTTTGACCTGCAATCCAGACAAAACAGATG
GGCCTGTGTTCCACTCCAATACTCTGGAAAGAAAAACTCCCATTCAGATCCTGGGACAAGAGCCTGATGC
AGAGATGGTGGAATATCTCATCTAACTCGAGGGGGGGCCCTATTCTATAGTGTCACCTAAATGCTAGAGC
TCGCTGATCAGCCTCGACTGTGCCTTCTAGTTGCCAGCCATCTGTTGTTTGCCCCTCCCCCGTGCCTTCC
TTGACCCTGGAAGGTGCCACTCCCACTGTCCTTTCCTAATAAAATGAGGAAATTGCATCGCATTGTCTGA
GTAGGTGTCATTCTATTCTGGGGGGTGGGGTGGGGCAGGACAGCAAGGGGGAGGATTGGGAAGACAATAG
CAGGCATGCTGGGGATGCGGTGGGCTCTATGGCTTCTGAGGCGGAAAGAACCAGCTGGGGCTCTAGGGGG
TATCCCC
[124 nt withheld, positions 4558-4681]
C
[91 nt withheld, positions 4683-4773]
A
[49 nt withheld, positions 4775-4823]
CCTTTGACGTTGGAGTCCACGTTCTTT
[37 nt withheld, positions 4851-4887]
ACCCTATCTCGGTCTATTCTTTTGATTTATAAGGGATTTTGCCGATTTCGGCCTATTGGTTAAAAAATGA
GCTGATTTAACAAAAATTTAACGCGAATTAATTCTGTGGAATGTGTGTCAGTTAGGGTGTGGAAAGTCCC
CAGGCTCCCCAGCAGGCAGAAGTATGCAAAGCATGCATCTCAATTAGTCAGCAACCAGGTGTGGAAAGTC
CCCAGGCTCCCCAGCAGGCAGAAGTATGCAAAGCATGCATCTCAATTAGTCAGCAACCATAGTCCCGCCC
CTAACTCCGCCCATCCCGCCCCTAACTCCGCCCAGTTCCGCCCATTCTCCGCCCCATGGCTGACTAATTT
TTTTTATTTATGCAGAGGCCGAGGCCGCCTCTGCCTCTGAGCTATTCCAGAAGTAGTGAGGAGGCTTTTT
TGGAGGCCTAGGCTTTTGCAAAAAGCTCCCGGGAGCTTGTATATCCATTTTCGGATCTGATCAAGAGACA
GGATGAGGATCGTTTCGCATGATTGAACAAGATGGATTGCACGCAGGTTCTCCGGCCGCTTGGGTGGAGA
GGCTATTCGGCTATGACTGGGCACAACAGACAATCGGCTGCTCTGATGCCGCCGTGTTCCGGCTGTCAGC
GCAGGGGCGCCCGGTTCTTTTTGTCAAGACCGACCTGTCCGGTGCCCTGAATGAACTGCAGGACGAGGCA
GCGCGGCTATCGTGGCTGGCCACGACGGGCGTTCCTTGCGCAGCTGTGCTCGACGTTGTCACTGAAGCGG
GAAGGGACTGGCTGCTATTGGGCGAAGTGCCGGGGCAGGATCTCCTGTCATCTCACCTTGCTCCTGCCGA
GAAAGTATCCATCATGGCTGATGCAATGCGGCGGCTGCATACGCTTGATCCGGCTACCTGCCCATTCGAC
CACCAAGCGAAACATCGCATCGAGCGAGCACGTACTCGGATGGAAGCCGGTCTTGTCGATCAGGATGATC
TGGACGAAGAGCATCAGGGGCTCGCGCCAGCCGAACTGTTCGCCAGGCTCAAGGCGCGCATGCCCGACGG
CGAGGATCTCGTCGTGACCCATGGCGATGCCTGCTTGCCGAATATCATGGTGGAAAATGGCCGCTTTTCT
GGATTCATCGACTGTGGCCGGCTGGGTGTGGCGGACCGCTATCAGGACATAGCGTTGGCTACCCGTGATA
TTGCTGAAGAGCTTGGCGGCGAATGGGCTGACCGCTTCCTCGTGCTTTACGGTATCGCCGCTCCCGATTC
GCAGCGCATCGCCTTCTATCGCCTTCTTGACGAGTTCTTCTGAGCGGGACTCTGGGGTTCGAAATGACCG
ACCAAGCGACGCCCAACCTGCCATCACGAGATTTCGATTCCACCGCCGCCTTCTATGAAAGGTTGGGCTT
CGGAATCGTTTTCCGGGACGCCGGCTGGATGATCCTCCAGCGCGGGGATCTCATGCTGGAGTTCTTCGCC
CACCCCAACTTGTTTATTGCAGCTTATAATGGTTACAAATAAAGCAATAGCATCACAAATTTCACAAATA
AAGCATTTTTTTCACTGCATTCTAGTTGTGGTTTGTCCAAACTCATCAATGTATCTTATCATGTCTGTAT
ACCGTCGACCTCTAGCTAGAGCTTGGCGTAATCATGGTCATAGCTGTTTCCTGTGTGAAATTGTTATCCG
CTCACAATTCCACACAACATACGAGCCGGAAGCATAAAGTGTAAAGCCTGGGGTGCCTAATGAGTGAGCT
AACTCACATTAATTGCGTTGCGCTCACTGCCCGCTTTCCAGTCGGGAAACCTGTCGTGCCAGCTGCATTA
ATGAATCGGCCAACGCGCGGGGAGAGGCGGTTTGCGTATTGGGCGCTCTTCCGCTTCCTCGCTCACTGAC
TCGCTGCGCTCGGTCGTTCGGCTGCGGCGAGCGGTATCAGCTCACTCAAAGGCGGTAATACGGTTATCCA
CAGAATCAGGGGATAACGCAGGAAAGAACATGTGAGCAAAAGGCCAGCAAAAGGCCAGGAACCGTAAAAA
GGCCGCGTTGCTGGCGTTTTTCCATAGGCTCCGCCCCCCTGACGAGCATCACAAAAATCGACGCTCAAGT
CAGAGGTGGCGAAACCCGACAGGACTATAAAGATACCAGGCGTTTCCCCCTGGAAGCTCCCTCGTGCGCT
CTCCTGTTCCGACCCTGCCGCTTACCGGATACCTGTCCGCCTTTCTCCCTTCGGGAAGCGTGGCGCTTTC
TCATAGCTCACGCTGTAGGTATCTCAGTTCGGTGTAGGTCGTTCGCTCCAAGCTGGGCTGTGTGCACGAA
CCCCCCGTTCAGCCCGACCGCTGCGCCTTATCCGGTAACTATCGTCTTGAGTCCAACCCGGTAAGACACG
ACTTATCGCCACTGGCAGCAGCCACTGGTAACAGGATTAGCAGAGCGAGGTATGTAGGCGGTGCTACAGA
GTTCTTGAAGTGGTGGCCTAACTACGGCTACACTAGAAGAACAGTATTTGGTATCTGCGCTCTGCTGAAG
CCAGTTACCTTCGGAAAAAGAGTTGGTAGCTCTTGATCCGGCAAACAAACCACCGCTGGTAGCGGTGGTT
TTTTTGTTTGCAAGCAGCAGATTACGCGCAGAAAAAAAGGATCTCAAGAAGATCCTTTGATCTTTTCTAC
GGGGTCTGACGCTCAGTGGAACGAAAACTCACGTTAAGGGATTTTGGTCATGAGATTATCAAAAAGGATC
TTCACCTAGATCCTTTTAAATTAAAAATGAAGTTTTAAATCAATCTAAAGTATATATGAGTAAACTTGGT
CTGACAGTTACCAATGCTTAATCAGTGAGGCACCTATCTCAGCGATCTGTCTATTTCGTTCATCCATAGT
TGCCTGACTCCCCGTCGTGTAGATAACTACGATACGGGAGGGCTTACCATCTGGCCCCAGTGCTGCAATG
ATACCGCGAGACCCACGCTCACCGGCTCCAGATTTATCAGCAATAAACCAGCCAGCCGGAAGGGCCGAGC
GCAGAAGTGGTCCTGCAACTTTATCCGCCTCCATCCAGTCTATTAATTGTTGCCGGGAAGCTAGAGTAAG
TAGTTCGCCAGTTAATAGTTTGCGCAACGTTGTTGCCATTGCTACAGGCATCGTGGTGTCACGCTCGTCG
TTTGGTATGGCTTCATTCAGCTCCGGTTCCCAACGATCAAGGCGAGTTACATGATCCCCCATGTTGTGCA
AAAAAGCGGTTAGCTCCTTCGGTCCTCCGATCGTTGTCAGAAGTAAGTTGGCCGCAGTGTTATCACTCAT
GGTTATGGCAGCACTGCATAATTCTCTTACTGTCATGCCATCCGTAAGATGCTTTTCTGTGACTGGTGAG
TACTCAACCAAGTCATTCTGAGAATAGTGTATGCGGCGACCGAGTTGCTCTTGCCCGGCGTCAATACGGG
ATAATACCGCGCCACATAGCAGAACTTTAAAAGTGCTCATCATTGGAAAACGTTCTTCGGGGCGAAAACT
CTCAAGGATCTTACCGCTGTTGAGATCCAGTTCGATGTAACCCACTCGTGCACCCAACTGATCTTCAGCA
TCTTTTACTTTCACCAGCGTTTCTGGGTGAGCAAAAACAGGAAGGCAAAATGCCGCAAAAAAGGGAATAA
GGGCGACACGGAAATGTTGAATACTCATACTCTTCCTTTTTCAATATTATTGAAGCATTTATCAGGGTTA
TTGTCTCATGAGCGGATACATATTTGAATGTATTTAGAAAAATAAACAAATAGGGGTTCCGCGCACATTT
CCCCGAAAAGTGCCACCTGA
Features (pLannotate 1.2.2; 22 found; start..end, strand, type, name):
     32..84      -  misc_feature   bom (fragment): basis of mobility region from pBR322
    239..618     +  enhancer       CMV enhancer: human cytomegalovirus immediate early enhancer
    619..822     +  promoter       CMV promoter: human cytomegalovirus (CMV) immediate early promoter
    818..851     +  LTR            5' LTR (truncated) (fragment): truncated 5' long terminal repeat (LTR) from HIV-1
    867..885     +  promoter       T7 promoter: promoter for bacteriophage T7 RNA polymerase
    908..970     +  CDS            3xHA (fragment): three tandem HA epitope tags
    971..4222    +  CDS            AMOT: AMOT_HUMAN - Also known as KIAA1071. Experimental evidence at protein level: Swiss-Prot protein existence level 1. Plays a central role in tight junction maintenance via the complex formed with ARHGAP17, which acts by regulating the uptake of polarity proteins at tight junctions. Appears to regulate endothelial cell migration and tube formation. May also play a role in the assembly of endothelial cell-cell junctions. From Homo sapiens (Human).
   4244..4262    -  promoter       SP6 promoter: promoter for bacteriophage SP6 RNA polymerase
   4288..4512    +  polyA_signal   bGH poly(A) signal: bovine growth hormone polyadenylation signal
   4516..4537    +  promoter       SV40 promoter (fragment): SV40 enhancer and early promoter
   4558..4986    +  rep_origin     f1 ori (sequence partly withheld): f1 bacteriophage origin of replication; arrow indicates direction of (+) strand synthesis
   5000..5329    +  promoter       SV40 promoter: SV40 enhancer and early promoter
   5396..6187    +  CDS            neo: KKA2_KLEPN - Also known as kan, nptII. Experimental evidence at protein level: Swiss-Prot protein existence level 1. Resistance to kanamycin, neomycin, paromomycin, ribostamycin, butirosin and gentamicin B. From Klebsiella pneumoniae.
   6211..6369    +  CDS            ble (fragment): BLE_KLEPN - Experimental evidence at protein level: Swiss-Prot protein existence level 1. Binding protein with a strong affinity to the bleomycin family of antibiotics. Binds to CL990; an antimitotic-antibiotic compound. From Klebsiella pneumoniae.
   6364..6485    +  polyA_signal   SV40 poly(A) signal: SV40 polyadenylation signal
   6558..6574    -  protein_bind   lac operator: The lac repressor binds to the lac operator to inhibit transcription in E. coli. This inhibition can be relieved by adding lactose or isopropyl-β-D-thiogalactopyranoside (IPTG). lac repressor encoded by lacI
   6582..6612    -  promoter       lac promoter: promoter for the E. coli lac operon
   6627..6648    -  protein_bind   CAP binding site: CAP binding activates transcription in the presence of cAMP. E. coli catabolite activator protein
   6661..6753    -  CDS            lacI (fragment): lac repressor; lacI; The lac repressor binds to the lac operator to inhibit transcription in E. coli. This inhibition can be relieved by adding lactose or isopropyl-β-D-thiogalactopyranoside (IPTG).
   6936..7524    -  rep_origin     ori: high-copy-number ColE1/pMB1/pBR322/pUC origin of replication
   7695..8555    -  CDS            AmpR: β-lactamase; bla; confers resistance to ampicillin, carbenicillin, and related antibiotics
   8556..8660    -  promoter       AmpR promoter: bla
