[The description below was written by a language model from this plasmid's Addgene catalogue record and pLannotate feature annotations shown in this document.]
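Description:
pcDNA3HA-AMOT p130∆PPxY1 is a pcDNA-based mammalian expression plasmid of about 8.7 kb that produces the p130 isoform of human angiomotin (AMOT) carrying an inactivating mutation in its first PPxY motif. It is propagated in E. coli through a high-copy ColE1/pUC-type origin and selected with ampicillin via the β-lactamase gene. An f1 origin is also present. For selection in mammalian cells, the backbone carries a neomycin/kanamycin phosphotransferase cassette driven by the SV40 enhancer/early promoter and terminated by an SV40 polyadenylation signal. Small lac-region, ble and HIV-1 LTR-like fragments in the annotation appear to be backbone remnants or short similarity matches rather than functional elements.

The expression cassette uses the human cytomegalovirus immediate-early enhancer and promoter to drive the roughly 3.25 kb AMOT open reading frame, followed by the bovine growth hormone polyadenylation signal. The insert is flanked by T7 and SP6 phage promoters, which are standard pcDNA3 features useful for sequencing or in vitro transcription. An N-terminal HA epitope tag supplied by the backbone is fused directly upstream of AMOT. The catalogue describes it as 2xHA, and this fits the automated annotation, which calls the region a partial 3xHA match. The tag allows detection or immunoprecipitation with anti-HA antibodies.

The insert changes leucine 129 and proline 130 to alanine, disrupting the first of AMOT's PPxY motifs, which are short sequences that bind WW domains. According to the associated publication title, the construct belongs to work on how AMOT PPxY motifs interact with NEDD4L WW domains in HIV-1 release. It is therefore suited to comparing the mutant with wild-type AMOT in transfected mammalian cells.
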