Addgene plasmid #166711: pcDNA3HA-AMOT p130∆PPxY1
Purpose: expresses AMOT with inactivating mutation in first PPxY motif in mammalian cells
Depositing lab: Wesley Sundquist. Depositing organization: University of Utah. Publication: Interactions between AMOT PPxY Motifs and NEDD4L WW Domains Function in HIV-1 Release. Rheinemann L, Thompson T, Mercenne G, Paine EL, Peterson FC, Volkman BF, Alam SL, Alian A, Sundquist WI. J Biol Chem. 2021 Jul 17:100975. doi: 10.1016/j.jbc.2021.100975. PubMed 34284061.
Backbone
  Vector backbone: pcDNA
  Backbone size w/o insert (bp): 5446
  Total vector size (bp): 8701
  Vector type: Mammalian Expression
Growth in bacteria
  Bacterial resistance: Ampicillin, 100 μg/mL
  Growth temperature: 37°C
  Growth strain: DH5alpha
  Copy number: Unknown
Gene/Insert
  Gene/Insert name: Angiomotin p130 L129A P130A
  Species: H. sapiens (human)
  Insert size (bp): 3255
  Mutation: changed leucine 129 to alanine, proline 130 to alanine
  Promoter: CMV promoter
  Tag / fusion protein: 2xHA (N terminal on backbone)
  Cloning method: Ligation Independent Cloning
  Sequencing primers: 5′ TTAATACGACTCACTATAGGG; 3′ AACTAGAAGGCACAGTCGAGGCTG
Terms and licenses: Academic/Nonprofit Terms; Industry Terms: Not Available to Industry
How to cite: pcDNA3HA-AMOT p130∆PPxY1 was a gift from Wesley Sundquist (Addgene plasmid # 166711 ; http://n2t.net/addgene:166711 ; RRID:Addgene_166711)
